>Addgene plasmid #185474 | LentiGuide-puro-NLS-mCherry | addgene full sequence | sequence record 365941 | Addgene NGS Result
GTCGACGGATCGGGAGATCTCCCGATCCCCTATGGTGCACTCTCAGTACAATCTGCTCTGATGCCGCATA
GTTAAGCCAGTATCTGCTCCCTGCTTGTGTGTTGGAGGTCGCTGAGTAGTGCGCGAGCAAAATTTAAGCT
ACAACAAGGCAAGGCTTGACCGACAATTGCATGAAGAATCTGCTTAGGGTTAGGCGTTTTGCGCTGCTTC
GCGATGTACGGGCCAGATATACGCGTTGACATTGATTATTGACTAGTTATTAATAGTAATCAATTACGGG
GTCATTAGTTCATAGCCCATATATGGAGTTCCGCGTTACATAACTTACGGTAAATGGCCCGCCTGGCTGA
CCGCCCAACGACCCCCGCCCATTGACGTCAATAATGACGTATGTTCCCATAGTAACGCCAATAGGGACTT
TCCATTGACGTCAATGGGTGGAGTATTTACGGTAAACTGCCCACTTGGCAGTACATCAAGTGTATCATAT
GCCAAGTACGCCCCCTATTGACGTCAATGACGGTAAATGGCCCGCCTGGCATTATGCCCAGTACATGACC
TTATGGGACTTTCCTACTTGGCAGTACATCTACGTATTAGTCATCGCTATTACCATGGTGATGCGGTTTT
GGCAGTACATCAATGGGCGTGGATAGCGGTTTGACTCACGGGGATTTCCAAGTCTCCACCCCATTGACGT
CAATGGGAGTTTGTTTTGGCACCAAAATCAACGGGACTTTCCAAAATGTCGTAACAACTCCGCCCCATTG
ACGCAAATGGGCGGTAGGCGTGTACGGTGGGAGGTCTATATAAGCAGCGCGTTTTGCCTGTACTGGGTCT
CTCTGGTTAGACCAGATCTGAGCCTGGGAGCTCTCTGGCTAACTAGGGAACCCACTGCTTAAGCCTCAAT
AAAGCTTGCCTTGAGTGCTTCAAGTAGTGTGTGCCCGTCTGTTGTGTGACTCTGGTAACTAGAGATCCCT
CAGACCCTTTTAGTCAGTGTGGAAAATCTCTAGCAGTGGCGCCCGAACAGGGACTTGAAAGCGAAAGGGA
AACCAGAGGAGCTCTCTCGACGCAGGACTCGGCTTGCTGAAGCGCGCACGGCAAGAGGCGAGGGGCGGCG
ACTGGTGAGTACGCCAAAAATTTTGACTAGCGGAGGCTAGAAGGAGAGAGATGGGTGCGAGAGCGTCAGT
ATTAAGCGGGGGAGAATTAGATCGCGATGGGAAAAAATTCGGTTAAGGCCAGGGGGAAAGAAAAAATATA
AATTAAAACATATAGTATGGGCAAGCAGGGAGCTAGAACGATTCGCAGTTAATCCTGGCCTGTTAGAAAC
ATCAGAAGGCTGTAGACAAATACTGGGACAGCTACAACCATCCCTTCAGACAGGATCAGAAGAACTTAGA
TCATTATATAATACAGTAGCAACCCTCTATTGTGTGCATCAAAGGATAGAGATAAAAGACACCAAGGAAG
CTTTAGACAAGATAGAGGAAGAGCAAAACAAAAGTAAGACCACCGCACAGCAAGCGGCCGCTGATCTTCA
GACCTGGAGGAGGAGATATGAGGGACAATTGGAGAAGTGAATTATATAAATATAAAGTAGTAAAAATTGA
ACCATTAGGAGTAGCACCCACCAAGGCAAAGAGAAGAGTGGTGCAGAGAGAAAAAAGAGCAGTGGGAATA
GGAGCTTTGTTCCTTGGGTTCTTGGGAGCAGCAGGAAGCACTATGGGCGCAGCGTCAATGACGCTGACGG
TACAGGCCAGACAATTATTGTCTGGTATAGTGCAGCAGCAGAACAATTTGCTGAGGGCTATTGAGGCGCA
ACAGCATCTGTTGCAACTCACAGTCTGGGGCATCAAGCAGCTCCAGGCAAGAATCCTGGCTGTGGAAAGA
TACCTAAAGGATCAACAGCTCCTGGGGATTTGGGGTTGCTCTGGAAAACTCATTTGCACCACTGCTGTGC
CTTGGAATGCTAGTTGGAGTAATAAATCTCTGGAACAGATTTGGAATCACACGACCTGGATGGAGTGGGA
CAGAGAAATTAACAATTACACAAGCTTAATACACTCCTTAATTGAAGAATCGCAAAACCAGCAAGAAAAG
AATGAACAAGAATTATTGGAATTAGATAAATGGGCAAGTTTGTGGAATTGGTTTAACATAACAAATTGGC
TGTGGTATATAAAATTATTCATAATGATAGTAGGAGGCTTGGTAGGTTTAAGAATAGTTTTTGCTGTACT
TTCTATAGTGAATAGAGTTAGGCAGGGATATTCACCATTATCGTTTCAGACCCACCTCCCAACCCCGAGG
GGACCCGACAGGCCCGAAGGAATAGAAGAAGAAGGTGGAGAGAGAGACAGAGACAGATCCATTCGATTAG
TGAACGGATCGGCACTGCGTGCGCCAATTCTGCAGACAAATGGCAGTATTCATCCACAATTTTAAAAGAA
AAGGGGGGATTGGGGGGTACAGTGCAGGGGAAAGAATAGTAGACATAATAGCAACAGACATACAAACTAA
AGAATTACAAAAACAAATTACAAAAATTCAAAATTTTCGGGTTTATTACAGGGACAGCAGAGATCCAGTT
TGGTTAATTAAGGTACCGAGGGCCTATTTCCCATGATTCCTTCATATTTGCATATACGATACAAGGCTGT
TAGAGAGATAATTAGAATTAATTTGACTGTAAACACAAAGATATTAGTACAAAATACGTGACGTAGAAAG
TAATAATTTCTTGGGTAGTTTGCAGTTTTAAAATTATGTTTTAAAATGGACTATCATATGCTTACCGTAA
CTTGAAAGTATTTCGATTTCTTGGCTTTATATATCTTGTGGAAAGGACGAAACACCGGAGACGGTTGTAA
ATGAGCACACAAAATACACATGCTAAAATATTATATTCTATGACCTTTATAAAATCAACCAAAATCTTCT
TTTTAATAACTTTAGTATCAATAATTAGAATTTTTATGTTCCTTTTTGCAAACTTTTAATAAAAATGAGC
AAAATAAAAAAACGCTAGTTTTAGTAACTCGCGTTGTTTTCTTCACCTTTAATAATAGCTACTCCACCAC
TTGTTCCTAAGCGGTCAGCTCCTGCTTCAATCATTTTTTGAGCATCTTCAAATGTTCTAACTCCACCAGC
TGCTTTAACTAAAGCATTGTCTTTAACAACTGACTTCATTAGTTTAACATCTTCAAATGTTGCACCTGAT
TTTGAAAATCCTGTTGATGTTTTAACAAATTCTAATCCAGCTTCAACAGCTATTTCACAAGCTTTCATGA
TTTCTTCTTTTGTTAATAAACAATTTTCCATAATACATTTAACAACATGTGATCCAGCTGCTTTTTTTAC
AGCTTTCATGTCTTCTAAAACTAATTCATAATTTTTGTCTTTTAATGCACCAATATTTAATACCATATCA
ATTTCTGTTGCACCATCTTTAATTGCTTCAGAAACTTCGAATGCTTTTGTAGCTGTTGTGCATGCACCTA
GAGGAAAACCTACAACATTTGTTATTCCTACATTTGTGCCTTTTAATAATTCTTTACAATAGCTTGTTCA
ATATGAATTAACACAAACTGTTGCAAAATCAAATTCAATTGCTTCATCACATAATTGTTTAATTTCAGCT
TTCGTAGCATCTTGTTTTAATAATGTGTGATCTATATATTTGTTTAGTTTCATTTTTTCTCCTATATATT
CATTTTTAATTTTAATTCTTTAATAATTTCGTCTACTTTAACTTTAGCGTTTTGAACAGATTCACCAACA
CCTATAAAATAAATTTTTAGTTTAGGTTCAGTTCCACTTGGGCGAACAGCAAATCATGACTTATCTTCTA
AATAAAATTTTAGTAAGTCTTGTCCTGGCATATTATACATTCCATCGATGTAGTCTTCAACATTAACAAC
TTTAAGTCCAGCAATTTGAGTTAAGGGTGTTGCTCTCAATGATTTCATTAATGGTTCAATTTTTAATTTC
TTTTCTTCTGGTTTAAAATTCAAGTTTAAAGTGAAAGTGTAATATGCACCCATTTCTTTAAATAAATCTT
CTAAATAGTCTACTAATGTTTTATTTTGTTTTTTATAAAATCAAGCAGCCTCTGCTATTAATATAGAAGC
TTGTATTCCATCTTTATCTCTAGCTGAGTCATCAATTACATATCCATAACTTTCTTCATAAGCAAAAACA
AAATTTAATCCGTTATCTTCTTCTTTAGCAATTTCTCTACCCATTCATTTAAATCCAGTTAAAGTTTTTA
CAATATTAACTCCATATTTTTCATGAGCGATTCTATCACCCAAATCACTTGTTACAAAACTTGAATATAG
AGCCGGATTTTTTGGAATGCTATTTAAGCGTTTTAGATTTGATAATTTTCAATCAATTAAAATTGGTCCT
GTTTGATTTCCATCTAATCTTACAAAATGACCATCATGTTTTATTGCCATTCCAAATCTGTCAGCATCTG
GGTCATTCATAATAATAATATCTGCATCATGTTTAATACCATATTCAAGCGGTATTTTTCATGCAGGATC
AAATTCTGGATTTGGATTTACAACATTTTTAAATGTTTCATCTTCAAATGCATGCTCTTCAACCTCAATA
ACGTTATATCCTGATTCACGTAATATTTTTGGGGTAAATTTAGTTCCTGTTCCATTAACTGCGCTAAAAA
TAATTTTTAAATCTTTTTTAGCTTCTTGCTCTTTTTTGTACGTCTCTGTTTTAGAGCTAGAAATAGCAAG
TTAAAATAAGGCTAGTCCGTTATCAACTTGAAAAAGTGGCACCGAGTCGGTGCTTTTTTGAATTCGCTAG
CTAGGTCTTGAAAGGAGTGGGAATTGGCTCCGGTGCCCGTCAGTGGGCAGAGCGCACATCGCCCACAGTC
CCCGAGAAGTTGGGGGGAGGGGTCGGCAATTGATCCGGTGCCTAGAGAAGGTGGCGCGGGGTAAACTGGG
AAAGTGATGTCGTGTACTGGCTCCGCCTTTTTCCCGAGGGTGGGGGAGAACCGTATATAAGTGCAGTAGT
CGCCGTGAACGTTCTTTTTCGCAACGGGTTTGCCGCCAGAACACAGGACCGGTGCCACCATGGTGAGCAA
GGGCGAGGAGGATAACATGGCCATCATCAAGGAGTTCATGCGCTTCAAGGTGCACATGGAGGGCTCCGTG
AACGGCCACGAGTTCGAGATCGAGGGCGAGGGCGAGGGCCGCCCCTACGAGGGCACCCAGACCGCCAAGC
TGAAGGTGACCAAGGGTGGCCCCCTGCCCTTCGCCTGGGACATCCTGTCCCCTCAGTTCATGTACGGCTC
CAAGGCCTACGTGAAGCACCCCGCCGACATCCCCGACTACTTGAAGCTGTCCTTCCCCGAGGGCTTCAAG
TGGGAGCGCGTGATGAACTTCGAGGACGGCGGCGTGGTGACCGTGACCCAGGACTCCTCCCTGCAGGACG
GCGAGTTCATCTACAAGGTGAAGCTGCGCGGCACCAACTTCCCCTCCGACGGCCCCGTAATGCAGAAGAA
GACCATGGGCTGGGAGGCCTCCTCCGAGCGGATGTACCCCGAGGACGGCGCCCTGAAGGGCGAGATCAAG
CAGAGGCTGAAGCTGAAGGACGGCGGCCACTACGACGCTGAGGTCAAGACCACCTACAAGGCCAAGAAGC
CCGTGCAGCTGCCCGGCGCCTACAACGTCAACATCAAGTTGGACATCACCTCCCACAACGAGGACTACAC
CATCGTGGAACAGTACGAACGCGCCGAGGGCCGCCACTCCACCGGCGGCATGGACGAGCTGTACAAGCCC
AAGAAAAAGCGGAAAGTGGGATCCGGCGCAACAAACTTCTCTCTGCTGAAACAAGCCGGAGATGTCGAAG
AGAATCCTGGACCGACCGAGTACAAGCCCACGGTGCGCCTCGCCACCCGCGACGACGTCCCCAGGGCCGT
ACGCACCCTCGCCGCCGCGTTCGCCGACTACCCCGCCACGCGCCACACCGTCGATCCGGACCGCCACATC
GAGCGGGTCACCGAGCTGCAAGAACTCTTCCTCACGCGCGTCGGGCTCGACATCGGCAAGGTGTGGGTCG
CGGACGACGGCGCCGCGGTGGCGGTCTGGACCACGCCGGAGAGCGTCGAAGCGGGGGCGGTGTTCGCCGA
GATCGGCCCGCGCATGGCCGAGTTGAGCGGTTCCCGGCTGGCCGCGCAGCAACAGATGGAAGGCCTCCTG
GCGCCGCACCGGCCCAAGGAGCCCGCGTGGTTCCTGGCCACCGTCGGAGTCTCGCCCGACCACCAGGGCA
AGGGTCTGGGCAGCGCCGTCGTGCTCCCCGGAGTGGAGGCGGCCGAGCGCGCCGGGGTGCCCGCCTTCCT
GGAGACCTCCGCGCCCCGCAACCTCCCCTTCTACGAGCGGCTCGGCTTCACCGTCACCGCCGACGTCGAG
GTGCCCGAAGGACCGCGCACCTGGTGCATGACCCGCAAGCCCGGTGCCTGAACGCGTTAAGTCGACAATC
AACCTCTGGATTACAAAATTTGTGAAAGATTGACTGGTATTCTTAACTATGTTGCTCCTTTTACGCTATG
TGGATACGCTGCTTTAATGCCTTTGTATCATGCTATTGCTTCCCGTATGGCTTTCATTTTCTCCTCCTTG
TATAAATCCTGGTTGCTGTCTCTTTATGAGGAGTTGTGGCCCGTTGTCAGGCAACGTGGCGTGGTGTGCA
CTGTGTTTGCTGACGCAACCCCCACTGGTTGGGGCATTGCCACCACCTGTCAGCTCCTTTCCGGGACTTT
CGCTTTCCCCCTCCCTATTGCCACGGCGGAACTCATCGCCGCCTGCCTTGCCCGCTGCTGGACAGGGGCT
CGGCTGTTGGGCACTGACAATTCCGTGGTGTTGTCGGGGAAATCATCGTCCTTTCCTTGGCTGCTCGCCT
GTGTTGCCACCTGGATTCTGCGCGGGACGTCCTTCTGCTACGTCCCTTCGGCCCTCAATCCAGCGGACCT
TCCTTCCCGCGGCCTGCTGCCGGCTCTGCGGCCTCTTCCGCGTCTTCGCCTTCGCCCTCAGACGAGTCGG
ATCTCCCTTTGGGCCGCCTCCCCGCGTCGACTTTAAGACCAATGACTTACAAGGCAGCTGTAGATCTTAG
CCACTTTTTAAAAGAAAAGGGGGGACTGGAAGGGCTAATTCACTCCCAACGAAGACAAGATCTGCTTTTT
GCTTGTACTGGGTCTCTCTGGTTAGACCAGATCTGAGCCTGGGAGCTCTCTGGCTAACTAGGGAACCCAC
TGCTTAAGCCTCAATAAAGCTTGCCTTGAGTGCTTCAAGTAGTGTGTGCCCGTCTGTTGTGTGACTCTGG
TAACTAGAGATCCCTCAGACCCTTTTAGTCAGTGTGGAAAATCTCTAGCAGGGCCCGTTTAAACCCGCTG
ATCAGCCTCGACTGTGCCTTCTAGTTGCCAGCCATCTGTTGTTTGCCCCTCCCCCGTGCCTTCCTTGACC
CTGGAAGGTGCCACTCCCACTGTCCTTTCCTAATAAAATGAGGAAATTGCATCGCATTGTCTGAGTAGGT
GTCATTCTATTCTGGGGGGTGGGGTGGGGCAGGACAGCAAGGGGGAGGATTGGGAAGACAATAGCAGGCA
TGCTGGGGATGCGGTGGGCTCTATGGCTTCTGAGGCGGAAAGAACCAGCTGGGGCTCTAGGGGGTATCCC
C
[124 nt withheld, positions 7702-7825]
C
[91 nt withheld, positions 7827-7917]
A
[49 nt withheld, positions 7919-7967]
CCTTTGACGTTGGAGTCCACGTTCTTT
[37 nt withheld, positions 7995-8031]
ACCCTATCTCGGTCTATTCTTTTGATTTATAAGGGATTTTGCCGATTTCGGCCTATTGGTTAAAAAATGA
GCTGATTTAACAAAAATTTAACGCGAATTAATTCTGTGGAATGTGTGTCAGTTAGGGTGTGGAAAGTCCC
CAGGCTCCCCAGCAGGCAGAAGTATGCAAAGCATGCATCTCAATTAGTCAGCAACCAGGTGTGGAAAGTC
CCCAGGCTCCCCAGCAGGCAGAAGTATGCAAAGCATGCATCTCAATTAGTCAGCAACCATAGTCCCGCCC
CTAACTCCGCCCATCCCGCCCCTAACTCCGCCCAGTTCCGCCCATTCTCCGCCCCATGGCTGACTAATTT
TTTTTATTTATGCAGAGGCCGAGGCCGCCTCTGCCTCTGAGCTATTCCAGAAGTAGTGAGGAGGCTTTTT
TGGAGGCCTAGGCTTTTGCAAAAAGCTCCCGGGAGCTTGTATATCCATTTTCGGATCTGATCAGCACGTG
TTGACAATTAATCATCGGCATAGTATATCGGCATAGTATAATACGACAAGGTGAGGAACTAAACCATGGC
CAAGTTGACCAGTGCCGTTCCGGTGCTCACCGCGCGCGACGTCGCCGGAGCGGTCGAGTTCTGGACCGAC
CGGCTCGGGTTCTCCCGGGACTTCGTGGAGGACGACTTCGCCGGTGTGGTCCGGGACGACGTGACCCTGT
TCATCAGCGCGGTCCAGGACCAGGTGGTGCCGGACAACACCCTGGCCTGGGTGTGGGTGCGCGGCCTGGA
CGAGCTGTACGCCGAGTGGTCGGAGGTCGTGTCCACGAACTTCCGGGACGCCTCCGGGCCGGCCATGACC
GAGATCGGCGAGCAGCCGTGGGGGCGGGAGTTCGCCCTGCGCGACCCGGCCGGCAACTGCGTGCACTTCG
TGGCCGAGGAGCAGGACTGACACGTGCTACGAGATTTCGATTCCACCGCCGCCTTCTATGAAAGGTTGGG
CTTCGGAATCGTTTTCCGGGACGCCGGCTGGATGATCCTCCAGCGCGGGGATCTCATGCTGGAGTTCTTC
GCCCACCCCAACTTGTTTATTGCAGCTTATAATGGTTACAAATAAAGCAATAGCATCACAAATTTCACAA
ATAAAGCATTTTTTTCACTGCATTCTAGTTGTGGTTTGTCCAAACTCATCAATGTATCTTATCATGTCTG
TATACCGTCGACCTCTAGCTAGAGCTTGGCGTAATCATGGTCATAGCTGTTTCCTGTGTGAAATTGTTAT
CCGCTCACAATTCCACACAACATACGAGCCGGAAGCATAAAGTGTAAAGCCTGGGGTGCCTAATGAGTGA
GCTAACTCACATTAATTGCGTTGCGCTCACTGCCCGCTTTCCAGTCGGGAAACCTGTCGTGCCAGCTGCA
TTAATGAATCGGCCAACGCGCGGGGAGAGGCGGTTTGCGTATTGGGCGCTCTTCCGCTTCCTCGCTCACT
GACTCGCTGCGCTCGGTCGTTCGGCTGCGGCGAGCGGTATCAGCTCACTCAAAGGCGGTAATACGGTTAT
CCACAGAATCAGGGGATAACGCAGGAAAGAACATGTGAGCAAAAGGCCAGCAAAAGGCCAGGAACCGTAA
AAAGGCCGCGTTGCTGGCGTTTTTCCATAGGCTCCGCCCCCCTGACGAGCATCACAAAAATCGACGCTCA
AGTCAGAGGTGGCGAAACCCGACAGGACTATAAAGATACCAGGCGTTTCCCCCTGGAAGCTCCCTCGTGC
GCTCTCCTGTTCCGACCCTGCCGCTTACCGGATACCTGTCCGCCTTTCTCCCTTCGGGAAGCGTGGCGCT
TTCTCATAGCTCACGCTGTAGGTATCTCAGTTCGGTGTAGGTCGTTCGCTCCAAGCTGGGCTGTGTGCAC
GAACCCCCCGTTCAGCCCGACCGCTGCGCCTTATCCGGTAACTATCGTCTTGAGTCCAACCCGGTAAGAC
ACGACTTATCGCCACTGGCAGCAGCCACTGGTAACAGGATTAGCAGAGCGAGGTATGTAGGCGGTGCTAC
AGAGTTCTTGAAGTGGTGGCCTAACTACGGCTACACTAGAAGAACAGTATTTGGTATCTGCGCTCTGCTG
AAGCCAGTTACCTTCGGAAAAAGAGTTGGTAGCTCTTGATCCGGCAAACAAACCACCGCTGGTAGCGGTG
GTTTTTTTGTTTGCAAGCAGCAGATTACGCGCAGAAAAAAAGGATCTCAAGAAGATCCTTTGATCTTTTC
TACGGGGTCTGACGCTCAGTGGAACGAAAACTCACGTTAAGGGATTTTGGTCATGAGATTATCAAAAAGG
ATCTTCACCTAGATCCTTTTAAATTAAAAATGAAGTTTTAAATCAATCTAAAGTATATATGAGTAAACTT
GGTCTGACAGTTACCAATGCTTAATCAGTGAGGCACCTATCTCAGCGATCTGTCTATTTCGTTCATCCAT
AGTTGCCTGACTCCCCGTCGTGTAGATAACTACGATACGGGAGGGCTTACCATCTGGCCCCAGTGCTGCA
ATGATACCGCGAGACCCACGCTCACCGGCTCCAGATTTATCAGCAATAAACCAGCCAGCCGGAAGGGCCG
AGCGCAGAAGTGGTCCTGCAACTTTATCCGCCTCCATCCAGTCTATTAATTGTTGCCGGGAAGCTAGAGT
AAGTAGTTCGCCAGTTAATAGTTTGCGCAACGTTGTTGCCATTGCTACAGGCATCGTGGTGTCACGCTCG
TCGTTTGGTATGGCTTCATTCAGCTCCGGTTCCCAACGATCAAGGCGAGTTACATGATCCCCCATGTTGT
GCAAAAAAGCGGTTAGCTCCTTCGGTCCTCCGATCGTTGTCAGAAGTAAGTTGGCCGCAGTGTTATCACT
CATGGTTATGGCAGCACTGCATAATTCTCTTACTGTCATGCCATCCGTAAGATGCTTTTCTGTGACTGGT
GAGTACTCAACCAAGTCATTCTGAGAATAGTGTATGCGGCGACCGAGTTGCTCTTGCCCGGCGTCAATAC
GGGATAATACCGCGCCACATAGCAGAACTTTAAAAGTGCTCATCATTGGAAAACGTTCTTCGGGGCGAAA
ACTCTCAAGGATCTTACCGCTGTTGAGATCCAGTTCGATGTAACCCACTCGTGCACCCAACTGATCTTCA
GCATCTTTTACTTTCACCAGCGTTTCTGGGTGAGCAAAAACAGGAAGGCAAAATGCCGCAAAAAAGGGAA
TAAGGGCGACACGGAAATGTTGAATACTCATACTCTTCCTTTTTCAATATTATTGAAGCATTTATCAGGG
TTATTGTCTCATGAGCGGATACATATTTGAATGTATTTAGAAAAATAAACAAATAGGGGTTCCGCGCACA
TTTCCCCGAAAAGTGCCACCTGAC
Features (pLannotate 1.2.2; 34 found; start..end, strand, type, name):
     31..83      -  misc_feature   bom (fragment): basis of mobility region from pBR322
    238..617     +  enhancer       CMV enhancer: human cytomegalovirus immediate early enhancer
    618..817     +  promoter       CMV promoter: human cytomegalovirus (CMV) immediate early promoter
    835..1015    +  LTR            5' LTR (truncated): truncated 5' long terminal repeat (LTR) from HIV-1
   1062..1187    +  misc_feature   HIV-1 Ψ: packaging signal of human immunodeficiency virus type 1
   1171..1534    +  CDS            HIV-1 gag (fragment): gag protein from human immunodeficiency virus 1; gag
   1680..1913    +  misc_feature   RRE: The Rev response element (RRE) of HIV-1 allows for Rev-dependent mRNA export from the nucleus to the cytoplasm.
   2290..2390    +  CDS            Rev (fragment): human immunodeficiency virus 1 (HIV-1) Rev protein; rev; enhances nuclear export of unspliced and incompletely spliced viral mRNAs
   2440..2557    +  misc_feature   cPPT/CTS: central polypurine tract and central termination sequence of HIV-1
   2608..2848    +  promoter       U6 promoter: RNA polymerase III promoter for human U6 snRNA
   3034..3693    -  CDS            deoC1: DEOC1_STAAN - Also known as dra. Experimental evidence at protein level: Swiss-Prot protein existence level 1. Catalyzes a reversible aldol reaction between acetaldehyde and D-glyceraldehyde 3-phosphate to generate 2-deoxy-D-ribose 5- phosphate. From Staphylococcus aureus (strain N315).
   4738..4813    +  misc_RNA       gRNA scaffold: guide RNA scaffold for the Streptococcus pyogenes CRISPR/Cas9 system
   4831..4849    +  CDS            small t antigen (fragment): SV40 (simian virus 40) small t antigen
   4875..5086    +  promoter       EF-1α core promoter: core promoter for human elongation factor EF-1α
   5100..5807    +  CDS            mCherry: mCherry is a basic (constitutively fluorescent) red fluorescent protein published in 2004, derived from Discosoma sp.. It is reported to be a very rapidly-maturing monomer with low acid sensitivity.
   5894..6491    +  CDS            PuroR (fragment): puromycin N-acetyltransferase; pac from Streptomyces; confers resistance to puromycin
   6507..7095    +  misc_feature   WPRE: woodchuck hepatitis virus posttranscriptional regulatory element
   7146..7165    +  misc_feature   cPPT/CTS (fragment): central polypurine tract and central termination sequence of HIV-1
   7167..7400    +  LTR            3' LTR (ΔU3): self-inactivating 3' long terminal repeat (LTR) from HIV-1
   7432..7656    +  polyA_signal   bGH poly(A) signal: bovine growth hormone polyadenylation signal
   7660..7681    +  promoter       SV40 promoter (fragment): SV40 enhancer and early promoter
   7702..8130    +  rep_origin     f1 ori (sequence partly withheld): f1 bacteriophage origin of replication; arrow indicates direction of (+) strand synthesis
   8144..8473    +  promoter       SV40 promoter: SV40 enhancer and early promoter
   8521..8568    +  promoter       EM7 promoter: synthetic bacterial promoter&nbsp
   8587..8961    +  CDS            BleoR: antibiotic-binding protein; Sh ble from Streptoalloteichus hindustanus; confers resistance to bleomycin, phleomycin, and Zeocin™
   8971..9096    +  CDS            ble (fragment): BLE_KLEPN - Experimental evidence at protein level: Swiss-Prot protein existence level 1. Binding protein with a strong affinity to the bleomycin family of antibiotics. Binds to CL990; an antimitotic-antibiotic compound. From Klebsiella pneumoniae.
   9091..9212    +  polyA_signal   SV40 poly(A) signal: SV40 polyadenylation signal
   9283..9305    -  protein_bind   lac operator (fragment): The lac repressor binds to the lac operator to inhibit transcription in E. coli. This inhibition can be relieved by adding lactose or isopropyl-β-D-thiogalactopyranoside (IPTG). lac repressor encoded by lacI
   9309..9339    -  promoter       lac promoter: promoter for the E. coli lac operon
   9354..9375    -  protein_bind   CAP binding site: CAP binding activates transcription in the presence of cAMP. E. coli catabolite activator protein
   9388..9480    -  CDS            lacI (fragment): lac repressor; lacI; The lac repressor binds to the lac operator to inhibit transcription in E. coli. This inhibition can be relieved by adding lactose or isopropyl-β-D-thiogalactopyranoside (IPTG).
   9663..10251   -  rep_origin     ori: high-copy-number ColE1/pMB1/pBR322/pUC origin of replication
  10422..11282   -  CDS            AmpR: β-lactamase; bla; confers resistance to ampicillin, carbenicillin, and related antibiotics
  11283..11387   -  promoter       AmpR promoter: bla
