[The description below was written by a language model from this plasmid's Addgene catalogue record and pLannotate feature annotations shown in this document.]
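Description:
LentiGuide-puro-NLS-mCherry is an empty-backbone, third-generation-style HIV-1 lentiviral vector for delivering a single guide RNA together with a red fluorescent marker to mammalian cells. It derives from lentiCRISPR v2 with the Cas9 coding sequence removed, so it must be used in cells that supply Cas9 separately. In bacteria it is maintained through a high-copy ColE1/pUC-type origin and ampicillin resistance. The backbone also carries an f1 origin and an SV40/EM7-driven bleomycin/Zeocin resistance cassette that lies outside the LTRs and is therefore not packaged.

The viral genome is transcribed from a CMV enhancer/promoter fused to a truncated 5' LTR. This is the CMV promoter listed in the catalogue fields, and it does not drive the reporter. The genome contains the Ψ packaging signal, RRE, cPPT/CTS, WPRE and a self-inactivating ΔU3 3' LTR followed by a bGH polyadenylation signal. Within it, a human U6 promoter sits upstream of a roughly 1.9 kb stuffer (part of which is annotated as a bacterial deoC-like sequence) and the S. pyogenes gRNA scaffold. Guide oligos are cloned into the BsmBI sites in place of the stuffer. Downstream, an EF-1α core promoter drives mCherry followed by a puromycin N-acetyltransferase sequence, giving fluorescence and puromycin selection. The linker between these two reading frames and the NLS implied by the name are not annotated in the feature table. The backbone-modification field mentions GFP-NLS, but the sequence annotation shows mCherry, in line with the name.

The stated use is two-colour competitive growth assays, in which cells carrying a guide in this mCherry vector are mixed with cells marked in a second colour and their relative abundance is followed over time.
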