Addgene plasmid #185474: LentiGuide-puro-NLS-mCherry
Purpose: (Empty Backbone) Mammalian Expression, Lentiviral vector expressing mCherry for two-colour competitive growth assay. Clone guide oligos into BsmBI site.
Depositing lab: Daniel Durocher. Publication: The shieldin complex mediates 53BP1-dependent DNA repair. Noordermeer SM, Adam S, Setiaputra D, Barazas M, Pettitt SJ, Ling AK, Olivieri M, Alvarez-Quilon A, Moatti N, Zimmermann M, Annunziato S, Krastev DB, Song F, Brandsma I, Frankum J, Brough R, Sherker A, Landry S, Szilard RK, Munro MM, McEwan A, Goullet de Rugy T, Lin ZY, Hart T, Moffat J, Gingras AC, Martin A, van Attikum H, Jonkers J, Lord CJ, Rottenberg S, Durocher D. Nature. 2018 Aug;560(7716):117-121. doi: 10.1038/s41586-018-0340-7. Epub 2018 Jul 18. PubMed 30022168.
Backbone
  Vector backbone: lentiCRISPR v2 (Addgene #52961)
  Backbone size (bp): 11415
  Modifications to backbone: Removed Cas9 and inserted GFP-NLS
  Vector type: Mammalian Expression, Lentiviral
  Promoter: CMV
  Selectable markers: Puromycin
  Tag / fusion protein: mCherry (N terminal on insert)
Growth in bacteria
  Bacterial resistance: Ampicillin, 100 μg/mL
  Growth temperature: 30°C
  Growth strain: NEB Stable
  Copy number: High Copy
Gene/Insert
  Cloning method: Restriction Enzyme
Terms and licenses: Academic/Nonprofit Terms; Industry Terms: Not Available to Industry
How to cite: LentiGuide-puro-NLS-mCherry was a gift from Daniel Durocher (Addgene plasmid # 185474 ; http://n2t.net/addgene:185474 ; RRID:Addgene_185474)
